Addgene plasmid #231005: pCS2+ HA-BEX4
Purpose: Transient overexpression of human BEX4 in mammalian cells
Depositing lab: Michael Rape. Depositing organization: University of California, Berkeley. Publication: Structural basis and regulation of the reductive stress response. Manford AG, Mena EL, Shih KY, Gee CL, McMinimy R, Martinez-Gonzalez B, Sherriff R, Lew B, Zoltek M, Rodriguez-Perez F, Woldesenbet M, Kuriyan J, Rape M. Cell. 2021 Oct 14;184(21):5375-5390.e16. doi: 10.1016/j.cell.2021.09.002. Epub 2021 Sep 24. PubMed 34562363.
Backbone
  Vector backbone: pCS2+
  Backbone size w/o insert (bp): 4000
  Vector type: Mammalian Expression
Growth in bacteria
  Bacterial resistance: Ampicillin, 100 μg/mL
  Growth temperature: 37°C
  Growth strain: DH5alpha
  Copy number: Unknown
Gene/Insert
  Gene/Insert name: BEX4
  Species: H. sapiens (human)
  Insert size (bp): 363
  Entrez Gene: BEX4 (a.k.a. BEXL1)
  Tag / fusion protein: HA (N terminal on insert)
  Cloning method: Gibson Cloning
  Sequencing primers: 5′ ATTTAGGTGACACTATAG
Terms and licenses: Academic/Nonprofit Terms; Industry Terms: Not Available to Industry
How to cite: pCS2+ HA-BEX4 was a gift from Michael Rape (Addgene plasmid # 231005 ; http://n2t.net/addgene:231005 ; RRID:Addgene_231005)
