[The description below was written by a language model from this plasmid's Addgene catalogue record and pLannotate feature annotations shown in this document.]
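Description:
pCS2+ HA-BEX4 is a mammalian expression plasmid built on the pCS2+ backbone for transient overexpression of human BEX4 (also known as BEXL1) carrying an N-terminal HA epitope tag. The sequenced record is 4,464 nt. It is propagated in E. coli through a high-copy ColE1/pUC-type origin and selected with ampicillin via the β-lactamase gene and its own promoter. An f1 bacteriophage origin is also present, along with leftover cloning-vector fragments (lac promoter and operator, CAP binding site, and partial lacI and lacZα sequences) that play no role in expression of the insert.

The expression cassette is driven by the simian cytomegalovirus IE94 enhancer/promoter, which lies at the end of the linearised map and reads across the plasmid junction into the insert. Downstream of it sits an SP6 promoter, followed by a short HA-coding segment; it is annotated as a fragment of a 3xHA tag, and its length fits a single HA epitope. This segment is immediately followed by the BEX4 coding sequence of about 360 bp, which was inserted by Gibson cloning. An SV40 polyadenylation signal lies after the insert to support mRNA 3′-end processing in mammalian cells. The SP6 promoter could in principle be used for in vitro synthesis of sense transcripts, while the partial T7 promoter and the T3 promoter downstream point back toward the insert.

The HA tag allows the expressed protein to be detected or immunoprecipitated with anti-HA antibodies. The plasmid comes from a study of the structural basis and regulation of the reductive stress response, though the record does not describe the specific experiments in which it was used.
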