Features (pLannotate 1.2.2; 16 found; start..end, strand, type, name):
     35..53      +  promoter       SP6 promoter: promoter for bacteriophage SP6 RNA polymerase
     97..123     +  CDS            3xHA (fragment): three tandem HA epitope tags
    124..483     +  CDS            BEX4: BEX4_HUMAN - Also known as BEXL1 From Homo sapiens (Human).
    494..511     -  promoter       T7 promoter (fragment): promoter for bacteriophage T7 RNA polymerase
    516..650     -  polyA_signal   SV40 poly(A) signal: SV40 polyadenylation signal
    763..781     -  promoter       T3 promoter: promoter for bacteriophage T3 RNA polymerase
    826..842     -  protein_bind   lac operator: The lac repressor binds to the lac operator to inhibit transcription in E. coli. This inhibition can be relieved by adding lactose or isopropyl-β-D-thiogalactopyranoside (IPTG). lac repressor encoded by lacI
    850..880     -  promoter       lac promoter: promoter for the E. coli lac operon
    895..916     -  protein_bind   CAP binding site: CAP binding activates transcription in the presence of cAMP. E. coli catabolite activator protein
    929..1021    -  CDS            lacI (fragment): lac repressor; lacI; The lac repressor binds to the lac operator to inhibit transcription in E. coli. This inhibition can be relieved by adding lactose or isopropyl-β-D-thiogalactopyranoside (IPTG).
   1204..1792    -  rep_origin     ori: high-copy-number ColE1/pMB1/pBR322/pUC origin of replication
   1963..2823    -  CDS            AmpR: β-lactamase; bla; confers resistance to ampicillin, carbenicillin, and related antibiotics
   2824..2928    -  promoter       AmpR promoter: bla
   2981..3409    -  rep_origin     f1 ori (sequence partly withheld): f1 bacteriophage origin of replication; arrow indicates direction of (+) strand synthesis
   3414..3480    -  CDS            lacZα (fragment): LacZα fragment of β-galactosidase; lacZ fragment
   3487..4464    +  promoter       CMV IE94 promoter: enhancer/promoter region of simian cytomegalovirus major immediate early transcription unit IE94
>Addgene plasmid #231005 | pCS2+ HA-BEX4 | addgene full sequence | sequence record 458859 | Addgene NGS Result
CGCCATTCTGCCTGGGGACGTCGGAGCAAGCTTGATTTAGGTGACACTATAGAATACAAGCTACTTGTTC
TTTTTGCAGGATCCGCCACCATGGGCTACCCATACGATGTTCCAGATTACGCTATGGAGTCCAAAGAGGA
ACTAGCGGCAAACAATCTCAACGGGGAAAATGCCCAACAAGAAAACGAAGGAGGGGAGCAGGCCCCCACG
CAGAATGAAGAAGAATCCCGCCATTTGGGAGGGGGTGAAGGCCAGAAGCCTGGAGGAAATATCAGGCGGG
GGCGAGTTAGGCGACTTGTCCCTAATTTTCGATGGGCCATACCTAATAGGCATATTGAGCACAATGAAGC
GAGAGATGATGTAGAAAGGTTTGTAGGGCAGATGATGGAAATCAAGAGAAAGACTAGGGAACAGCAGATG
AGGCACTATATGCGCTTCCAAACTCCTGAACCTGACAACCATTATGACTTTTGCCTCATACCTTGATCTA
GAACTATAGTGAGTCGTATTACGTAGATCCAGACATGATAAGATACATTGATGAGTTTGGACAAACCACA
ACTAGAATGCAGTGAAAAAAATGCTTTATTTGTGAAATTTGTGATGCTATTGCTTTATTTGTAACCATTA
TAAGCTGCAATAAACAAGTTAACAACAACAATTGCATTCATTTTATGTTTCAGGTTCAGGGGGAGGTGTG
GGAGGTTTTTTAATTCGCGGCCGCGGCGCCAATGCATTGGGCCCGGTACCCAGCTTTTGTTCCCTTTAGT
GAGGGTTAATTGCGCGCTTGGCGTAATCATGGTCATAGCTGTTTCCTGTGTGAAATTGTTATCCGCTCAC
AATTCCACACAACATACGAGCCGGGAGCATAAAGTGTAAAGCCTGGGGTGCCTAATGAGTGAGCTAACTC
ACATTAATTGCGTTGCGCTCACTGCCCGCTTTCCAGTCGGGAAACCTGTCGTGCCAGCTGCATTAATGAA
TCGGCCAACGCGCGGGGAGAGGCGGTTTGCGTATTGGGCGCTCTTCCGCTTCCTCGCTCACTGACTCGCT
GCGCTCGGTCGTTCGGCTGCGGCGAGCGGTATCAGCTCACTCAAAGGCGGTAATACGGTTATCCACAGAA
TCAGGGGATAACGCAGGAAAGAACATGTGAGCAAAAGGCCAGCAAAAGGCCAGGAACCGTAAAAAGGCCG
CGTTGCTGGCGTTTTTCCATAGGCTCCGCCCCCCTGACGAGCATCACAAAAATCGACGCTCAAGTCAGAG
GTGGCGAAACCCGACAGGACTATAAAGATACCAGGCGTTTCCCCCTGGAAGCTCCCTCGTGCGCTCTCCT
GTTCCGACCCTGCCGCTTACCGGATACCTGTCCGCCTTTCTCCCTTCGGGAAGCGTGGCGCTTTCTCATA
GCTCACGCTGTAGGTATCTCAGTTCGGTGTAGGTCGTTCGCTCCAAGCTGGGCTGTGTGCACGAACCCCC
CGTTCAGCCCGACCGCTGCGCCTTATCCGGTAACTATCGTCTTGAGTCCAACCCGGTAAGACACGACTTA
TCGCCACTGGCAGCAGCCACTGGTAACAGGATTAGCAGAGCGAGGTATGTAGGCGGTGCTACAGAGTTCT
TGAAGTGGTGGCCTAACTACGGCTACACTAGAAGAACAGTATTTGGTATCTGCGCTCTGCTGAAGCCAGT
TACCTTCGGAAAAAGAGTTGGTAGCTCTTGATCCGGCAAACAAACCACCGCTGGTAGCGGTGGTTTTTTT
GTTTGCAAGCAGCAGATTACGCGCAGAAAAAAAGGATCTCAAGAAGATCCTTTGATCTTTTCTACGGGGT
CTGACGCTCAGTGGAACGAAAACTCACGTTAAGGGATTTTGGTCATGAGATTATCAAAAAGGATCTTCAC
CTAGATCCTTTTAAATTAAAAATGAAGTTTTAAATCAATCTAAAGTATATATGAGTAAACTTGGTCTGAC
AGTTACCAATGCTTAATCAGTGAGGCACCTATCTCAGCGATCTGTCTATTTCGTTCATCCATAGTTGCCT
GACTCCCCGTCGTGTAGATAACTACGATACGGGAGGGCTTACCATCTGGCCCCAGTGCTGCAATGATACC
GCGAGACCCACGCTCACCGGCTCCAGATTTATCAGCAATAAACCAGCCAGCCGGAAGGGCCGAGCGCAGA
AGTGGTCCTGCAACTTTATCCGCCTCCATCCAGTCTATTAATTGTTGCCGGGAAGCTAGAGTAAGTAGTT
CGCCAGTTAATAGTTTGCGCAACGTTGTTGCCATTGCTACAGGCATCGTGGTGTCACGCTCGTCGTTTGG
TATGGCTTCATTCAGCTCCGGTTCCCAACGATCAAGGCGAGTTACATGATCCCCCATGTTGTGCAAAAAA
GCGGTTAGCTCCTTCGGTCCTCCGATCGTTGTCAGAAGTAAGTTGGCCGCAGTGTTATCACTCATGGTTA
TGGCAGCACTGCATAATTCTCTTACTGTCATGCCATCCGTAAGATGCTTTTCTGTGACTGGTGAGTACTC
AACCAAGTCATTCTGAGAATAGTGTATGCGGCGACCGAGTTGCTCTTGCCCGGCGTCAATACGGGATAAT
ACCGCGCCACATAGCAGAACTTTAAAAGTGCTCATCATTGGAAAACGTTCTTCGGGGCGAAAACTCTCAA
GGATCTTACCGCTGTTGAGATCCAGTTCGATGTAACCCACTCGTGCACCCAACTGATCTTCAGCATCTTT
TACTTTCACCAGCGTTTCTGGGTGAGCAAAAACAGGAAGGCAAAATGCCGCAAAAAAGGGAATAAGGGCG
ACACGGAAATGTTGAATACTCATACTCTTCCTTTTTCAATATTATTGAAGCATTTATCAGGGTTATTGTC
TCATGAGCGGATACATATTTGAATGTATTTAGAAAAATAAACAAATAGGGGTTCCGCGCACATTTCCCCG
AAAAGTGCCACCTAAATTGTAAGCGTTAATATTTTGTTAAAATTCGCGTTAAATTTTTGTTAAATCAGCT
CATTTTTTAACCAATAGGCCGAAATCGGCAAAATCCCTTATAAATCAAAAGAATAGACCGAGATAGGGT
[37 nt withheld, positions 3080-3116]
AAAGAACGTGGACTCCAACGTCAAAGG
[49 nt withheld, positions 3144-3192]
T
[91 nt withheld, positions 3194-3284]
G
[124 nt withheld, positions 3286-3409]
CCCATTCGCCATTCAGGCTGCGCAACTGTTGGGAAGGGCGATCGGTGCGGGCCTCTTCGCTATTACGCCA
GTCGACCGCCAATTCAATATGGCGTATATGGACTCATGCCAATTCAATATGGTGGATCTGGACCTGTGCC
AATTCAATATGGCGTATATGGACTCGTGCCAATTCAATATGGTGGATCTGGACCCCAGCCAATTCAATAT
GGCGGACTTGGCACCATGCCAATTCAATATGGCGGACCTGGCACTGTGCCAACTGGGGAGGGGTCTACTT
GGCACGGTGCCAAGTTTGAGGAGGGGTCTTGGCCCTGTGCCAAGTCCGCCATATTGAATTGGCATGGTGC
CAATAATGGCGGCCATATTGGCTATATGCCAGGATCAATATATAGGCAATATCCAATATGGCCCTATGCC
AATATGGCTATTGGCCAGGTTCAATACTATGTATTGGCCCTATGCCATATAGTATTCCATATATGGGTTT
TCCTATTGACGTAGATAGCCCCTCCCAATGGGCGGTCCCATATACCATATATGGGGCTTCCTAATACCGC
CCATAGCCACTCCCCCATTGACGTCAATGGTCTCTATATATGGTCTTTCCTATTGACGTCATATGGGCGG
TCCTATTGACGTATATGGCGCCTCCCCCATTGACGTCAATTACGGTAAATGGCCCGCCTGGCTCAATGCC
CATTGACGTCAATAGGACCACCCACCATTGACGTCAATGGGATGGCTCATTGCCCATTCATATCCGTTCT
CACGCCCCCTATTGACGTCAATGACGGTAAATGGCCCACTTGGCAGTACATCAATATCTATTAATAGTAA
CTTGGCAAGTACATTACTATTGGAAGTACGCCAGGGTACATTGGCAGTACTCCCATTGACGTCAATGGCG
GTAAATGGCCCGCGATGGCTGCCAAGTACATCCCCATTGACGTCAATGGGGAGGGGCAATGACGCAAATG
GGCGTTCCATTGACGTAAATGGGCGGTAGGCGTGCCTAATGGGAGGTCTATATAAGCAATGCTCGTTTAG
GGAAC
