>Addgene plasmid #231005 | pCS2+ HA-BEX4 | depositor partial sequence | sequence record 454097 | human BEX4
ATGGAGTCCAAAGAGGAACTAGCGGCAAACAATCTCAACGGGGAAAATGCCCAACAAGAAAACGAAGGAG
GGGAGCAGGCCCCCACGCAGAATGAAGAAGAATCCCGCCATTTGGGAGGGGGTGAAGGCCAGAAGCCTGG
AGGAAATATCAGGCGGGGGCGAGTTAGGCGACTTGTCCCTAATTTTCGATGGGCCATACCTAATAGGCAT
ATTGAGCACAATGAAGCGAGAGATGATGTAGAAAGGTTTGTAGGGCAGATGATGGAAATCAAGAGAAAGA
CTAGGGAACAGCAGATGAGGCACTATATGCGCTTCCAAACTCCTGAACCTGACAACCATTATGACTTTTG
CCTCATACCTTGA
